>Addgene plasmid #138083 | MYMH 553 | addgene full sequence | sequence record 274957 | Addgene NGS Result
TCGTGGGCAGGCGCAGCCTGTCCATCAGCTTGTCCAGCAGGGTTGTCCACGGGCCGAGCGAAGCGAGCCA
GCCGGTGGCCGCTCGCGGCCATCGTCCACATATCCACGGGCTGGCAAGGGAGCGCAGCGACCGCGCAGGG
CGAAGCCCGGAGAGCAAGCCCGTAGGGGGGGCGCGCCCAGCTGTCTAGGGCGGCGGATTTGTCCTACTCA
GGAGAGCGTTCACCGACAAACAACAGATAAAACGAAAGGCCCAGTCTTTCGACTGAGCCTTTCGTTTTAT
TTGATGCCTTTAATTAAAGCGGATAACAATTTCACACAGGAGAATTCTTGACAGCTAGCTCAGTCCTAGG
TATTGTGCTAGCTCTAGAGAAAGAGGAGAAATACTAGATGGTGAGCAAGGGCGAGGAGGATAACATGGCC
ATCATCAAGGAGTTCATGCGCTTCAAGGTGCACATGGAGGGCTCCGTGAACGGCCACGAGTTCGAGATCG
AGGGCGAGGGCGAGGGCCGCCCCTACGAGGGCACCCAGACCGCCAAGCTGAAGGTGACCAAGGGTGGCCC
CCTGCCCTTCGCCTGGGACATCCTGTCCCCTCAGTTCATGTACGGCTCCAAGGCCTACGTGAAGCACCCC
GCCGACATCCCCGACTACTTGAAGCTGTCCTTCCCCGAGGGCTTCAAGTGGGAGCGCGTGATGAACTTCG
AGGACGGCGGCGTGGTGACCGTGACCCAGGACTCCTCCTTGCAGGACGGCGAGTTCATCTACAAGGTGAA
GCTGCGCGGCACCAACTTCCCCTCCGACGGCCCCGTAATGCAGAAGAAGACCATGGGCTGGGAGGCCTCC
TCCGAGCGGATGTACCCCGAGGACGGCGCCCTGAAGGGCGAGATCAAGCAGAGGCTGAAGCTGAAGGACG
GCGGCCACTACGACGCTGAGGTCAAGACCACCTACAAGGCCAAGAAGCCCGTGCAGCTGCCCGGCGCCTA
CAACGTCAACATCAAGTTGGACATCACCTCCCACAACGAGGACTACACCATCGTGGAACAGTACGAACGC
GCCGAGGGCCGCCACTCCACCGGCGGCATGGACGAGCTGTACAAGGGATCCGCTGCTAACGACGAAAACT
ACAACTACGCTGACGCTTCTTAACCTGCAGGGCCAGGCATCAAATAAAACGAAAGGCTCAGTCGAAAGAC
TGGGCCTTTCGTTTTATCTGTTGTTTGTCGGTGAACGCTCTCTACTAGAGTCACACTGGCTCACCTTCGG
GTGGGCCTTTCTGCGTTTATATACTAGTAGCGGCCGCTGCAGCTTGGACTCCTGTTGATAGATCCAGTAA
TGACCTCAGAACTCCATCTGGATTTGTTCAGAACGCTCGGTTGCCGCCGGGCGTTTTTTATTGGTGAGAA
TCCAGGGGTCCCCAATAATTACGATTTAAATTGGCGAAAATGAGACGTTGATCGGCACGTAAGAGGTTCC
AACTTTCACCATAATGAAATAAGATCACTACCGGGCGTATTTTTTGAGTTATCGAGATTTTCAGGAGCTA
AGGAAGCTAAAATGGAGAAAAAAATCACTGGATATACCACCGTTGATATATCCCAATGGCATCGTAAAGA
ACATTTTGAGGCATTTCAGTCAGTTGCTCAATGTACCTATAACCAGACCGTTCAGCTGGATATTACGGCC
TTTTTAAAGACCGTAAAGAAAAATAAGCACAAGTTTTATCCGGCCTTTATTCACATTCTTGCCCGCCTGA
TGAATGCTCATCCGGAATTTCGTATGGCAATGAAAGACGGTGAGCTGGTGATATGGGATAGTGTTCACCC
TTGTTACACCGTTTTCCATGAGCAAACTGAAACGTTTTCATCGCTCTGGAGTGAATACCACGACGATTTC
CGGCAGTTTCTACACATATATTCGCAAGATGTGGCGTGTTACGGTGAAAACCTGGCCTATTTCCCTAAAG
GGTTTATTGAGAATATGTTTTTCGTCTCAGCCAATCCCTGGGTGAGTTTCACCAGTTTTGATTTAAACGT
GGCCAATATGGACAACTTCTTCGCCCCCGTTTTCACCATGGGCAAATATTATACGCAAGGCGACAAGGTG
CTGATGCCGCTGGCGATTCAGGTTCATCATGCCGTTTGTGATGGCTTCCATGTCGGCAGAATGCTTAATG
AATTACAACAGTACTGCGATGAGTGGCAGGGCGGGGCGTAATTTGACTTTTGTCCTTTTCCGCTGCATAA
CCCTGCTTCGGGGTCATTATAGCGATTTTTTCGGTATATCCATCCTTTTTCGCACGATATACAGGATTTT
GCCAAAGGGTTCGTGTAGACTTTCCTTGGTGTATCCAACGGCGTCAGCCGGGCAGGATAGGTGAAGTAGG
CCCACCCGCGAGCGGGTGTTCCTTCTTCACTGTCCCTTATTCGCACCTGGCGGTGCTCAACGGGAATCCT
GCTCTGCGAGGCTGGCCGTAGGCCGGCCCTACCGGCGCGGCAGCGTTACCCGTGTCGGCGGCTCCAACGG
CTCGCCATCGTCCAGAAAACACGGCTCATCGGGCATCGGCAGGCGCTGCTGCCCGCGCCGTTCCCATTCC
TCCGTTTCGGTCAAGGCTGGCAGGTCTGGTTCCATGCCCGGAATGCCGGGCTGGCTGGGCGGCTCCTCGC
CGGGGCCGGTCGGTAGTTGCTGCTCGCCCGGATACAGGGTCGGGATGCGGCGCAGGTCGCCATGCCCCAA
CAGCGATTCGTCCTGGTCGTCGTGATCAACCACCACGGCGGCACTGAACACCGACAGGCGCAACTGGTCG
CGGGGCTGGCCCCACGCCACGCGGTCATTGACCACGTAGGCCGACACGGTGCCGGGGCCGTTGAGCTTCA
CGACGGAGATCCAGCGCTCGGCCACCAAGTCCTTGACTGCGTATTGGACCGTCCGCAAAGAACGTCCGAT
GAGCTTGGAAAGTGTCTTCTGGCTGACCACCACGGCGTTCTGGTGGCCCATCTGCGCCACGAGGTGATGC
AGCAGCATTGCCGCCGTGGGTTTCCTCGCAATAAGCCCGGCCCACGCCTCATGCGCTTTGCGTTCCGTTT
GCACCCAGTGACCGGGCTTGTTCTTGGCTTGAATGCCGATTTCTCTGGACTGCGTGGCCATGCTTATCTC
CATGCGGTAGGGGTGCCGCACGGTTGCGGCACCATGCGCAATCAGCTGCAACTTTTCGGCAGCGCGACAA
CAATTATGCGTTGCGTAAAAGTGGCAGTCAATTACAGATTTTCTTTAACCTACGCAATGAGCTATTGCGG
GGGGTGCCGCAATGAGCTGTTGCGTACCCCCCTTTTTTAAGTTGTTGATTTTTAAGTCTTTCGCATTTCG
CCCTATATCTAGTTCTTTGGTGCCCAAAGAAGGGCACCCCTGCGGGGTTCCCCCACGCCTTCGGCGCGGC
TCCCCCTCCGGCAAAAAGTGGCCCCTCCGGGGCTTGTTGATCGACTGCGCGGCCTTCGGCCTTGCCCAAG
GTGGCGCTGCCCCCTTGGAACCCCCGCACTCGCCGCCGTGAGGCTCGGGGGGCAGGCGGGCGGGCTTCGC
CCTTCGACTGCCCCCACTCGCATAGGCTTGGGTCGTTCCAGGCGCGTCAAGGCCAAGCCGCTGCGCGGTC
GCTGCGCGAGCCTTGACCCGCCTTCCACTTGGTGTCCAACCGGCAAGCGAAGCGCGCAGGCCGCAGGCCG
GAGGCTTTTCCCCAGAGAAAATTAAAAAAATTGATGGGGCAAGGCCGCAGGCCGCGCAGTTGGAGCCGGT
GGGTATGTGGTCGAAGGCTGGGTAGCCGGTGGGCAATCCCTGTGGTCAAGC
Features (pLannotate 1.2.2; 13 found; start..end, strand, type, name):
    197..283     -  terminator     rrnB T1 terminator: Escherichia coli rrnB; transcription terminator T1 from the E. coli rrnB gene
    328..353     +  promoter       J23119(SpeI) promoter (fragment): bacterial promoter (Registry of Standard Biological Parts BBa J23119) modified to end with an SpeI site
    388..1095    +  CDS            mCherry: mCherry is a basic (constitutively fluorescent) red fluorescent protein published in 2004, derived from Discosoma sp.. It is reported to be a very rapidly-maturing monomer with low acid sensitivity.
   1102..1122    +  CDS            ssrA tag (fragment): C-terminal peptide that mediates degradation in bacteria through the ClpXP and ClpAP proteases (McGinness et al., 2006) wild-type LAA variant
   1161..1232    +  terminator     rrnB T1 terminator: transcription terminator T1 from the E. coli rrnB gene
   1248..1275    +  terminator     T7Te terminator: phage T7 early transcription terminator
   1282..1302    +  misc_feature   BioBrick suffix: universal suffix for all parts
   1307..1401    +  terminator     lambda t0 terminator: transcription terminator from phage lambda
   1449..1551    +  promoter       cat promoter: promoter of the E. coli cat gene encoding chloramphenicol acetyltransferase
   1552..2208    +  CDS            cat: CAT_ECOLX - Experimental evidence at protein level: Swiss-Prot protein existence level 1. This enzyme is an effector of chloramphenicol resistance in bacteria. From Escherichia coli. This protein is used as a marker in many commonly used cloning vectors, such as pACYC184.
   2360..2468    +  oriT           oriT: incP origin of transfer
   2479..3141    -  CDS            pBBR1 Rep: replication protein for the broad-host-range plasmid pBBR1 from Bordetella bronchiseptica
   3142..82      -  rep_origin     pBBR1 oriV (across the origin): replication origin of the broad-host-range plasmid pBBR1 from Bordetella bronchiseptica; requires the pBBR1 Rep protein for replication
