[The description below was written by a language model from this plasmid's Addgene catalogue record and pLannotate feature annotations shown in this document.]
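Description:
MYMH 553 is a 3.8 kb bacterial expression plasmid built on pSEVA-331Bb, a BioBrick-compatible broad-host-range backbone. It replicates from the pBBR1 oriV together with the plasmid-encoded pBBR1 Rep protein, a replicon that functions in many Gram-negative bacteria as well as in E. coli. It also carries an incP oriT, so it can be mobilised by conjugation when transfer functions are supplied in trans. Selection is by chloramphenicol, conferred by the cat gene under its own promoter. The catalogue lists it as high copy when propagated in DH5alpha.

The payload is a constitutive reporter cassette named J23104-mCherry-NYADAS. The Anderson-series synthetic promoter J23104 drives mCherry; the automated annotation labels this region as a fragment of the related J23119 promoter, which is expected given how similar the family members are. Fused to the mCherry C-terminus is a short peptide that the feature table recognises as a partial ssrA tag. This corresponds to the NYADAS degradation tag variant named in the record. Tags of the ssrA type direct proteins to the ClpXP and ClpAP proteases, and changes to the terminal residues alter how efficiently the protein is turned over. The depositor rates this variant as giving intermediate-high degradation. The cassette is closed by rrnB T1 and T7Te terminators and the BioBrick suffix. It is further insulated by an upstream rrnB T1 terminator and the lambda t0 terminator of the backbone.

The plasmid belongs to a synthetic biology toolkit for controlling gene expression in Acetobacteraceae. It appears to be one of a set of degradation tag variants characterised by mCherry fluorescence, for tuning steady-state protein levels.
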