Addgene plasmid #138083: MYMH 553
Purpose: Degradation tag variant at C-terminal of mCherry
Depositing lab: Meng How Tan. Depositing organization: Nanyang Technological University. Publication: An Expanded Synthetic Biology Toolkit for Gene Expression Control in Acetobacteraceae. Teh MY, Ooi KH, Danny Teo SX, Bin Mansoor ME, Shaun Lim WZ, Tan MH. ACS Synth Biol. 2019 Apr 19;8(4):708-723. doi: 10.1021/acssynbio.8b00168. Epub 2019 Mar 22. PubMed 30865830.
Backbone
  Vector backbone: pSEVA-331Bb
  Vector type: Bacterial Expression
Growth in bacteria
  Bacterial resistance: Chloramphenicol, 25 μg/mL
  Growth temperature: 37°C
  Growth strain: DH5alpha
  Copy number: High Copy
Gene/Insert
  Gene/Insert name: J23104-mCherry-NYADAS-pSEVA-331Bb
  Species: Synthetic
  Cloning method: Restriction Enzyme; 5′ cloning site Unknown (unknown if destroyed)
Terms and licenses: Academic/Nonprofit Terms; Industry Terms: Not Available to Industry
Depositor comments: Intermediate-high degradation
How to cite: MYMH 553 was a gift from Meng How Tan (Addgene plasmid # 138083 ; http://n2t.net/addgene:138083 ; RRID:Addgene_138083)
